>Addgene plasmid #187209 | pSBK.009 | addgene full sequence | sequence record 369500 | Addgene NGS Result
GGGCATTTAACTATGATAAGATTCCGTATGCGCACCCTTAGCGAGAGGTTTATCATTAAGGTCAACCTCT
GGATGTTGTTTCGGCATCCTGCATTGAATCTGAGTTACAAGAAAATGGAGAGGTCCTAAGGACCTCTCCA
CCCGTTTTTTCTGACGTAAGGGTGCGCATACGGAATCTTATCAACTTTCATGAAATCCGCTGCATCACCA
TCATCACCACAGCCAGGATCCGAATTCGAGCTCGGCGCGCCTGCAGGTCGACAAGCTTGCGGCCGCATAA
TGCTTAAGTCGAACAGAAAGTAATCGTATTGTACACGGCCGCATAATCGAAATTAATACGACTCACTATA
GGGGAATTGTGAGCGGATAACAATTCCCCATCTTAGTATATTAGTTAAGTATAAGAAGGAGATATACAAT
GACCTGGCTTCCCCTTAATCCCATTCCACTCAAAGATCGCGTCTCCATGATCTTTCTGCAATATGGGCAG
ATCGATGTAATAGATGGCGCGTTTGTACTTATCGACAAGACAGGGATCCGCACTCATATTCCTGTTGGCT
CGGTTGCCTGCATCATGCTGGAACCTGGTACACGGGTTTCGCATGCAGCTGTACGCCTGGCTGCGCAAGT
TGGAACATTGTTGGTATGGGTGGGGGAAGCGGGCGTTCGTGTTTATGCTTCTGGTCAGCCTGGAGGTGCG
CGTTCAGATAAGCTGCTCTATCAGGCAAAACTTGCTCTGGATGAAGATTTGCGTCTGAAGGTCGTACGTA
AAATGTTTGAACTTCGGTTTGGAGAACCTGCGCCTGCCCGGCGCTCCGTAGAGCAACTCAGAGGTATAGA
AGGCAGTCGCGTGCGGGCAACCTACGCACTTCTGGCGAAGCAATACGGCGTGACATGGAATGGACGTCGC
TACGATCCGAAAGACTGGGAAAAGGGCGATACGATCAACCAATGCATTAGCGCTGCAACTTCCTGTTTAT
ACGGCGTAACTGAAGCGGCGATACTTGCAGCTGGTTATGCACCAGCTATTGGGTTTGTGCATACAGGAAA
GCCTCTTTCCTTTGTTTACGATATTGCAGACATCATTAAATTTGACACTGTTGTACCGAAAGCTTTTGAG
ATAGCGCGTCGTAACCCTGGTGAGCCGGACCGGGAAGTCCGTTTGGCGTGCAGGGATATTTTTCGCAGTA
GTAAAACATTAGCCAAATTGATTCCGCTTATAGAGGACGTGCTTGCCGCTGGAGAAATACAACCGCCGGC
CCCACCTGAAGATGCACAGCCTGTTGCCATTCCGCTTCCTGTTTCACTGGGAGATGCAGGCCATCGGAGT
AGCTGAAATGAGTATGTTGGTCGTGGTCACTGAAAATGTACCTCAGCGCTTACGAGGCAGATTAGCCATC
TGGTTGTTGGAGGTACGTGCAGGGGTATATGTAGGTGATGTATCCGCAAAAATTCGTGAAATGATCTGGG
AACAAATAGCTGGACTGGCGGAAGAAGGCAATGTAGTGATGGCATGGGCAACGAATACAGAAACGGGATT
TGAGTTCCAGACATTTGGGTTAAACAGGCGTACCCCGGTAGATTTGGATGGTTTAAGGTTGGTGTCTTTT
TTACCTGTTTGAGCGGCCGCACTCGAGTCTGGTAAAGAAACCGCTGCTGCGAAATTTGAACGCCAGCACA
TTATGGCAGATCTCAATTGGATATCGGCCGGCCACGCGATCGCTGACGTCGGTACCCTCGAGTCTGGTAA
AGAAACCGCTGCTGCGAAATTTGAACGCCAGCACATGGACTCGTCTACTAGCGCAGCTTAATTAACCTAG
GCTGCTGCCACCGCTGAGCAATAACTAGCATAACCCCTTGGGGCCTCTAAACGGGTCTTGAGGGGTTTTT
TGCTGAAACCTCAGGCATTTGAGAAGCACACGGTCACACTGCTTCCGGTAGTCAATAAACCGGTAAACCA
GCAATAGACATAAGCGGCTATTTAACGACCCTGCCCTGAACCGACGACAAGCTGACGACCGGGTCTCCGC
AAGTGGCACTTTTCGGGGAAATGTGCGCGGAACCCCTATTTGTTTATTTTTCTAAATACATTCAAATATG
TATCCGCTCATGAATTAATTCTTAGAAAAACTCATCGAGCATCAAATGAAACTGCAATTTATTCATATCA
GGATTATCAATACCATATTTTTGAAAAAGCCGTTTCTGTAATGAAGGAGAAAACTCACCGAGGCAGTTCC
ATAGGATGGCAAGATCCTGGTATCGGTCTGCGATTCCGACTCGTCCAACATCAATACAACCTATTAATTT
CCCCTCGTCAAAAATAAGGTTATCAAGTGAGAAATCACCATGAGTGACGACTGAATCCGGTGAGAATGGC
AAAAGTTTATGCATTTCTTTCCAGACTTGTTCAACAGGCCAGCCATTACGCTCGTCATCAAAATCACTCG
CATCAACCAAACCGTTATTCATTCGTGATTGCGCCTGAGCGAGACGAAATACGCGGTCGCTGTTAAAAGG
ACAATTACAAACAGGAATCGAATGCAACCGGCGCAGGAACACTGCCAGCGCATCAACAATATTTTCACCT
GAATCAGGATATTCTTCTAATACCTGGAATGCTGTTTTCCCGGGGATCGCAGTGGTGAGTAACCATGCAT
CATCAGGAGTACGGATAAAATGCTTGATGGTCGGAAGAGGCATAAATTCCGTCAGCCAGTTTAGTCTGAC
CATCTCATCTGTAACATCATTGGCAACGCTACCTTTGCCATGTTTCAGAAACAACTCTGGCGCATCGGGC
TTCCCATACAATCGATAGATTGTCGCACCTGATTGCCCGACATTATCGCGAGCCCATTTATACCCATATA
AATCAGCATCCATGTTGGAATTTAATCGCGGCCTAGAGCAAGACGTTTCCCGTTGAATATGGCTCATACT
CTTCCTTTTTCAATATTATTGAAGCATTTATCAGGGTTATTGTCTCATGAGCGGATACATATTTGAATGT
ATTTAGAAAAATAAACAAATAGGCATGCAGCGCTCTTCCGCTTCCTCGCTCACTGACTCGCTACGCTCGG
TCGTTCGACTGCGGCGAGCGGTGTCAGCTCACTCAAAAGCGGTAATACGGTTATCCACAGAATCAGGGGA
TAAAGCCGGAAAGAACATGTGAGCAAAAAGCAAAGCACCGGAAGAAGCCAACGCCGCAGGCGTTTTTCCA
TAGGCTCCGCCCCCCTGACGAGCATCACAAAAATCGACGCTCAAGCCAGAGGTGGCGAAACCCGACAGGA
CTATAAAGATACCAGGCGTTTCCCCCTGGAAGCTCCCTCGTGCGCTCTCCTGTTCCGACCCTGCCGCTTA
CCGGATACATGTCCGCCTTTCTCCCTTCGGGAAGCGTGGCGCTTTCTCATAGCTCACGCTGTTGGTATCT
CAGTTCGGTGTAGGTCGTTCGCTCCAAGCTGGGCTGTGTGCACGAACCCCCCGTTCAGCCCGACCGCTGC
GCCTTATCCGGTAACTATCGTCTTGAGTCCAACCCGGTAAGACACGACTTATCGCCACTGGCAGCAGCCA
TTGGTAACTGATTTAGAGGACTTTGTCTTGAAGTTATGCACCTGTTAAGGCTAAACTGAAAGAACAGATT
TTGGTGAGTGCGGTCCTCCAACCCACTTACCTTGGTTCAAAGAGTTGGTAGCTCAGCGAACCTTGAGAAA
ACCACCGTTGGTAGCGGTGGTTTTTCTTTATTTATGAGATGATGAATCAATCGGTCTATCAAGTCAACGA
ACAGCTATTCCGTTACTCTAGATTTCAGTGCAATTTATCTCTTCAAATGTAGCACCTGAAGTCAGCCCCA
TACGATATAAGTTGTAATTCTCATGTTAGTCATGCCCCGCGCCCACCGGAAGGAGCTGACTGGGTTGAAG
GCTCTCAAGGGCATCGGTCGAGATCCCGGTGCCTAATGAGTGAGCTAACTTACATTAATTGCGTTGCGCT
CACTGCCCGCTTTCCAGTCGGGAAACCTGTCGTGCCAGCTGCATTAATGAATCGGCCAACGCGCGGGGAG
AGGCGGTTTGCGTATTGGGCGCCAGGGTGGTTTTTCTTTTCACCAGTGAGACGGGCAACAGCTGATTGCC
CTTCACCGCCTGGCCCTGAGAGAGTTGCAGCAAGCGGTCCACGCTGGTTTGCCCCAGCAGGCGAAAATCC
TGTTTGATGGTGGTTAACGGCGGGATATAACATGAGCTGTCTTCGGTATCGTCGTATCCCACTACCGAGA
TGTCCGCACCAACGCGCAGCCCGGACTCGGTAATGGCGCGCATTGCGCCCAGCGCCATCTGATCGTTGGC
AACCAGCATCGCAGTGGGAACGATGCCCTCATTCAGCATTTGCATGGTTTGTTGAAAACCGGACATGGCA
CTCCAGTCGCCTTCCCGTTCCGCTATCGGCTGAATTTGATTGCGAGTGAGATATTTATGCCAGCCAGCCA
GACGCAGACGCGCCGAGACAGAACTTAATGGGCCCGCTAACAGCGCGATTTGCTTGTGACCCAATGCGAC
CAGATGCTCCACGCCCAGTCGCGTACCGTCTTCATGGGAGAAAATAATACTGTTGATGGGTGTCTGGTCA
GAGACATCAAGAAATAACGCCGGAACATTAGTGCAGGCAGCTTCCACAGCAATGGCATCCTGGTCATCCA
GCGGATAGTTAATGATCAGCCCACTGACGCGTTGCGCGAGAAGATTGTGCACCACCGCTTTACAGGCTTC
GACGCCGCTTCGTTCTACCATCGACACCACCACGCTGGCACCCAGTTGATCGGCGCGAGATTTAATCGCC
GCGACAATTTGCGACGGCGCGTGCAGGGCCAGACTGGAGGTGGCAACGCCAATCAGCAACGACTGTTTGC
CCGCCAGTTGTTGTGCCACGCGGTTGGGAATGTAATTCAGCTCCGCCATCGCCGCTTCCACTTTTTCCCG
CGTTTTCGCAGAAACGTGGCTGGCCTGGTTCACCACGCGGGAAACGGTCTGATAAGAGACACCGGCATAC
TCTGCGACATCGTATAACGTTACTGGTTTCACATTCACCACCCTGAATTGACTCTCTTCCGGGCGCTATC
ATGCCATACCGCGAAAGGTTTTGCGCCATTCGATGGTGTCCGGGATCTCGACGCTCTCCCTTATGCGACT
CCTGCATTAGGAAATTAATACGACTCACTATA
Features (pLannotate 1.2.2; 17 found; start..end, strand, type, name):
    334..352     +  promoter       T7 promoter: promoter for bacteriophage T7 RNA polymerase
    353..377     +  protein_bind   lac operator: The lac repressor binds to the lac operator to inhibit transcription in E. coli. This inhibition can be relieved by adding lactose or isopropyl-β-D-thiogalactopyranoside (IPTG). lac repressor encoded by lacI
    419..1333    +  CDS            ygbT: CAS1_ECOLI - Also known as cas1. Experimental evidence at protein level: Swiss-Prot protein existence level 1. CRISPR (clustered regularly interspaced short palindromic repeat), is an adaptive immune system that provides protection against mobile genetic elements (viruses, transposable elements and conjugative plasmids) (PubMed:21255106, PubMed:24920831, PubMed:24793649). CRISPR clusters contain sequences complementary to antecedent mobile elements and target invading nucleic acids. CRISPR clusters are transcribed and processed into CRISPR RNA (crRNA). The Cas1-Cas2 complex is involved in CRIS
   1338..1619    +  CDS            ygbF: CAS2_ECOLI - Also known as cas2. Experimental evidence at protein level: Swiss-Prot protein existence level 1. CRISPR (clustered regularly interspaced short palindromic repeat), is an adaptive immune system that provides protection against mobile genetic elements (viruses, transposable elements and conjugative plasmids) (PubMed:21255106, PubMed:24920831, PubMed:24793649). CRISPR clusters contain sequences complementary to antecedent mobile elements and target invading nucleic acids. CRISPR clusters are transcribed and processed into CRISPR RNA (crRNA). The Cas1-Cas2 complex is involved in CRIS
   1749..1790    +  CDS            S-Tag (fragment): affinity and epitope tag derived from pancreatic ribonuclease A
   1820..1837    +  CDS            SET1 (fragment): solubility-enhancement tag derived from T7 phage gene 10B
   1845..1892    +  terminator     T7 terminator: transcription terminator for bacteriophage T7 RNA polymerase
   2056..2113    +  promoter       AmpR promoter (fragment): bla
   2122..2937    -  CDS            KanR: aminoglycoside phosphotransferase; aph(3')-Ia; confers resistance to kanamycin in bacteria or G418 (Geneticin®) in eukaryotes
   2938..3029    -  promoter       AmpR promoter: bla
   3045..3794    -  rep_origin     RSF ori: Plasmids containing the RSF 1030 origin of replication can be propagated in E. coli cells that contain additional plasmids with compatible origins.
   3877..3941    -  CDS            TcR (fragment): tetracycline efflux protein; tet; confers resistance to tetracycline
   3956..3977    -  protein_bind   CAP binding site: CAP binding activates transcription in the presence of cAMP. E. coli catabolite activator protein
   3990..5072    -  CDS            lacI: lac repressor; lacI; The lac repressor binds to the lac operator to inhibit transcription in E. coli. This inhibition can be relieved by adding lactose or isopropyl-β-D-thiogalactopyranoside (IPTG).
   5073..5150    -  promoter       lacI promoter: lacI
   5158..5193    -  CDS            TcR (fragment): tetracycline efflux protein; tet; confers resistance to tetracycline
   5196..2       +  promoter       T7 promoter (across the origin): promoter for bacteriophage T7 RNA polymerase
