[The description below was written by a language model from this plasmid's Addgene catalogue record and pLannotate feature annotations shown in this document.]
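Description:
pSBK.009 is a bacterial expression plasmid built on the Novagen pRSFDuet-1 backbone, a dual-cassette T7 vector of about 5.2 kb in this configuration. It replicates from the RSF1030 origin, which is compatible with other common origins and so allows co-maintenance with additional plasmids in the same E. coli cell. Selection is by kanamycin through an aminoglycoside phosphotransferase gene. The backbone also carries lacI under its own promoter, supplying lac repressor to keep the T7/lac promoters off until inducer is added. Expression requires a host that provides T7 RNA polymerase.

The plasmid carries two payloads, each recorded as driven by a T7/lac promoter. One T7 promoter spans the sequence origin and precedes an unannotated region that presumably holds the roughly 200 bp retron Eco1 non-coding RNA, version 35. This variant has extended a1/a2 complementary regions and a short sequence barcode (barcode 1). The annotation tool did not label this ncRNA. The second T7 promoter, followed by a lac operator, drives the E. coli CRISPR adaptation genes cas1 (ygbT) and cas2 (ygbF) as adjacent reading frames, ending at the T7 terminator. Residual S-tag and other short tag or resistance-gene fragments are vector remnants. The depositor notes a P35Q substitution in Cas2 that does not affect function.

No retron reverse transcriptase is listed or annotated, so it would presumably have to be supplied separately. Once the ncRNA is reverse-transcribed into barcoded DNA, the Cas1–Cas2 integrase can capture that DNA as a spacer in a CRISPR array. According to the associated publication title, this approach is used to record the order of gene expression events in DNA.
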