Addgene plasmid #187209: pSBK.009
Purpose: Expresses retron Eco1 ncRNA v35 (long a1/a2, barcode 1 [CCT-AGG]), and Cas1 + Cas2
Depositing lab: Seth Shipman. Depositing organization: J. David Gladstone Institutes. Publication: Recording gene expression order in DNA by CRISPR addition of retron barcodes. Bhattarai-Kline S, Lear SK, Fishman CB, Lopez SC, Lockshin ER, Schubert MG, Nivala J, Church GM, Shipman SL. Nature. 2022 Aug;608(7921):217-225. doi: 10.1038/s41586-022-04994-6. Epub 2022 Jul 27. PubMed 35896746.
Backbone
  Vector backbone: pRSFDuet-1
  Backbone manufacturer: Novagen
  Backbone size w/o insert (bp): 3829
  Total vector size (bp): 5212
  Vector type: Bacterial Expression, Synthetic Biology
Growth in bacteria
  Bacterial resistance: Kanamycin, 50 μg/mL
  Growth temperature: 37°C
  Growth strain: DH5alpha
  Copy number: Unknown
Gene/Insert 1
  Gene/Insert name: Retron Eco1 ncRNA v35 (long a1/a2, barcode 1 [CCT-AGG])
  Species: E. coli
  Insert size (bp): 203
  Promoter: T7/Lac
  Cloning method: Unknown
  Sequencing primers: 5′ CACGCGGTTGGGAATGTAAT; 3′ TATGCGGCCGTGTACAATAC
Gene/Insert 2
  Gene/Insert name: Cas1 + Cas2 (alt name: Cas1+2)
  Species: E. coli
  Insert size (bp): 1204
  Promoter: T7/Lac
  Cloning method: Gibson Cloning
  Sequencing primers: 5′ ATCATCACCACAGCCAGGAT; 3′ ATGTGCTGGCGTTCAAATTTCGCAGC
Terms and licenses: Academic/Nonprofit Terms; Industry Terms: Not Available to Industry
Depositor comments: P35Q mutation in Cas2 insert does not affect plasmid function. Please visit https://doi.org/10.1101/2021.08.11.455990 for bioRxiv preprint.
How to cite: pSBK.009 was a gift from Seth Shipman (Addgene plasmid # 187209 ; http://n2t.net/addgene:187209 ; RRID:Addgene_187209)
